>Addgene plasmid #250127 | pGEX-Pdzk1-PDZ-3 | addgene full sequence | sequence record 498113 | Addgene NGS Result
ATGTTCTTTCCTGCGTTATCCCCTGATTCTGTGGATAACCGTATTACCGCCTTTGAGTGAGCTGATACCG
CTCGCCGCAGCCGAACGACCGAGCGCAGCGAGTCAGTGAGCGAGGAAGCGGAAGAGCGCCTGATGCGGTA
TTTTCTCCTTACGCATCTGTGCGGTATTTCACACCGCATAAATTCCGACACCATCGAATGGCGCAAAACC
TTTCGCGGTATGGCATGATAGCGCCCGGAAGAGAGTCAATTCAGGGTGGTGAATGTGAAACCAGTAACGT
TATACGATGTCGCAGAGTATGCCGGTGTCTCTTATCAGACCGTTTCCCGCGTGGTGAACCAGGCCAGCCA
CGTTTCTGCGAAAACGCGGGAAAAAGTGGAAGCGGCGATGGCGGAGCTGAATTACATTCCCAACCGCGTG
GCACAACAACTGGCGGGCAAACAGTCGTTGCTGATTGGCGTTGCCACCTCCAGTCTGGCCCTGCACGCGC
CGTCGCAAATTGTCGCGGCGATTAAATCTCGCGCCGATCAACTGGGTGCCAGCGTGGTGGTGTCGATGGT
AGAACGAAGCGGCGTCGAAGCCTGTAAAGCGGCGGTGCACAATCTTCTCGCGCAACGCGTCAGTGGGCTG
ATCATTAACTATCCGCTGGATGACCAGGATGCCATTGCTGTGGAAGCTGCCTGCACTAATGTTCCGGCGT
TATTTCTTGATGTCTCTGACCAGACACCCATCAACAGTATTATTTTCTCCCATGAAGACGGTACGCGACT
GGGCGTGGAGCATCTGGTCGCATTGGGTCACCAGCAAATCGCGCTGTTAGCGGGCCCATTAAGTTCTGTC
TCGGCGCGTCTGCGTCTGGCTGGCTGGCATAAATATCTCACTCGCAATCAAATTCAGCCGATAGCGGAAC
GGGAAGGCGACTGGAGTGCCATGTCCGGTTTTCAACAAACCATGCAAATGCTGAATGAGGGCATCGTTCC
CACTGCGATGCTGGTTGCCAACGATCAGATGGCGCTGGGCGCAATGCGCGCCATTACCGAGTCCGGGCTG
CGCGTTGGTGCGGATATCTCGGTAGTGGGATACGACGATACCGAAGACAGCTCATGTTATATCCCGCCGT
TAACCACCATCAAACAGGATTTTCGCCTGCTGGGGCAAACCAGCGTGGACCGCTTGCTGCAACTCTCTCA
GGGCCAGGCGGTGAAGGGCAATCAGCTGTTGCCCGTCTCACTGGTGAAAAGAAAAACCACCCTGGCGCCC
AATACGCAAACCGCCTCTCCCCGCGCGTTGGCCGATTCATTAATGCAGCTGGCACGACAGGTTTCCCGAC
TGGAAAGCGGGCAGTGAGCGCAACGCAATTAATGTAAGTTAGCTCACTCATTAGGCACCCCAGGCTTTAC
ACTTTATGCTTCCGGCTCGTATGTTGTGTGGAATTGTGAGCGGATAACAATTTCACACAGGAAACAGCTA
TGACCATGATTACGGATTCACTGGCCGTCGTTTTACAACGTCGTGACTGGGAAAACCCTGGCGTTACCCA
ACTTAATCGCCTTGCAGCACATCCCCCTTTCGCCAGCTGGCGTAATAGCGAAGAGGCCCGCACCGATCGC
CCTTCCCAACAGTTGCGCAGCCTGAATGGCGAATGGCGCTTTGCCTGGTTTCCGGCACCAGAAGCGGTGC
CGGAAAGCTGGCTGGAGTGCGATCTTCCTGAGGCCGATACTGTCGTCGTCCCCTCAAACTGGCAGATGCA
CGGTTACGATGCGCCCATCTACACCAACGTGACCTATCCCATTACGGTCAATCCGCCGTTTGTTCCCACG
GAGAATCCGACGGGTTGTTACTCGCTCACATTTAATGTTGATGAAAGCTGGCTACAGGAAGGCCAGACGC
GAATTATTTTTGATGGCGTTGGAATTAGCTTATCGACTGCACGGTGCACCAATGCTTCTGGCGTCAGGCA
GCCATCGGAAGCTGTGGTATGGCTGTGCAGGTCGTAAATCACTGCATAATTCGTGTCGCTCAAGGCGCAC
TCCCGTTCTGGATAATGTTTTTTGCGCCGACATCATAACGGTTCTGGCAAATATTCTGAAATGAGCTGTT
GACAATTAATCATCGGCTCGTATAATGTGTGGAATTGTGAGCGGATAACAATTTCACACAGGAAACAGTA
TTCATGTCCCCTATACTAGGTTATTGGAAAATTAAGGGCCTTGTGCAACCCACTCGACTTCTTTTGGAAT
ATCTTGAAGAAAAATATGAAGAGCATTTGTATGAGCGCGATGAAGGTGATAAATGGCGAAACAAAAAGTT
TGAATTGGGTTTGGAGTTTCCCAATCTTCCTTATTATATTGATGGTGATGTTAAATTAACACAGTCTATG
GCCATCATACGTTATATAGCTGACAAGCACAACATGTTGGGTGGTTGTCCAAAAGAGCGTGCAGAGATTT
CAATGCTTGAAGGAGCGGTTTTGGATATTAGATACGGTGTTTCGAGAATTGCATATAGTAAAGACTTTGA
AACTCTCAAAGTTGATTTTCTTAGCAAGCTACCTGAAATGCTGAAAATGTTCGAAGATCGTTTATGTCAT
AAAACATATTTAAATGGTGATCATGTAACCCATCCTGACTTCATGTTGTATGACGCTCTTGATGTTGTTT
TATACATGGACCCAATGTGCCTGGATGCGTTCCCAAAATTAGTTTGTTTTAAAAAACGTATTGAAGCTAT
CCCACAAATTGATAAGTACTTGAAATCCAGCAAGTATATAGCATGGCCTTTGCAGGGCTGGCAAGCCACG
TTTGGTGGTGGCGACCATCCTCCAAAATCGGATCTGGTTCCGCGTGGATCCGTGGTGGTTATTAAAAAAG
GTAGCAATGGCTATGGCTTTTACTTGCGCGCAGGTCCGGAACAGAAAGGCCAGATTATCAAAGATATTGA
ACCGGGCTCTCCTGCCGAAGCTGCGGGTCTGAAAAACAACGATCTGGTTGTTGCCGTGAATGGCAAATCA
GTTGAAGCGTTAGATCATGATGGTGTTGTGGAAATGATTCGTAAAGGCGGCGATCAGACGACACTGTTAG
TGCTGGATAAAGAACTCGAGCGGCCGCATCGTGACTGACTGACGATCTGCCTCGCGCGTTTCGGTGATGA
CGGTGAAAACCTCTGACACATGCAGCTCCCGGAGACGGTCACAGCTTGTCTGTAAGCGGATGCCGGGAGC
AGACAAGCCCGTCAGGGCGCGTCAGCGGGTGTTGGCGGGTGTCGGGGCGCAGCCATGACCCAGTCACGTA
GCGATAGCGGAGTGTATAATTCTTGAAGACGAAAGGGCCTCGTGATACGCCTATTTTTATAGGTTAATGT
CATGATAATAATGGTTTCTTAGACGTCAGGTGGCACTTTTCGGGGAAATGTGCGCGGAACCCCTATTTGT
TTATTTTTCTAAATACATTCAAATATGTATCCGCTCATGAGACAATAACCCTGATAAATGCTTCAATAAT
ATTGAAAAAGGAAGAGTATGAGTATTCAACATTTCCGTGTCGCCCTTATTCCCTTTTTTGCGGCATTTTG
CCTTCCTGTTTTTGCTCACCCAGAAACGCTGGTGAAAGTAAAAGATGCTGAAGATCAGTTGGGTGCACGA
GTGGGTTACATCGAACTGGATCTCAACAGCGGTAAGATCCTTGAGAGTTTTCGCCCCGAAGAACGTTTTC
CAATGATGAGCACTTTTAAAGTTCTGCTATGTGGCGCGGTATTATCCCGTGTTGACGCCGGGCAAGAGCA
ACTCGGTCGCCGCATACACTATTCTCAGAATGACTTGGTTGAGTACTCACCAGTCACAGAAAAGCATCTT
ACGGATGGCATGACAGTAAGAGAATTATGCAGTGCTGCCATAACCATGAGTGATAACACTGCGGCCAACT
TACTTCTGACAACGATCGGAGGACCGAAGGAGCTAACCGCTTTTTTGCACAACATGGGGGATCATGTAAC
TCGCCTTGATCGTTGGGAACCGGAGCTGAATGAAGCCATACCAAACGACGAGCGTGACACCACGATGCCT
GCAGCAATGGCAACAACGTTGCGCAAACTATTAACTGGCGAACTACTTACTCTAGCTTCCCGGCAACAAT
TAATAGACTGGATGGAGGCGGATAAAGTTGCAGGACCACTTCTGCGCTCGGCCCTTCCGGCTGGCTGGTT
TATTGCTGATAAATCTGGAGCCGGTGAGCGTGGGTCTCGCGGTATCATTGCAGCACTGGGGCCAGATGGT
AAGCCCTCCCGTATCGTAGTTATCTACACGACGGGGAGTCAGGCAACTATGGATGAACGAAATAGACAGA
TCGCTGAGATAGGTGCCTCACTGATTAAGCATTGGTAACTGTCAGACCAAGTTTACTCATATATACTTTA
GATTGATTTAAAACTTCATTTTTAATTTAAAAGGATCTAGGTGAAGATCCTTTTTGATAATCTCATGACC
AAAATCCCTTAACGTGAGTTTTCGTTCCACTGAGCGTCAGACCCCGTAGAAAAGATCAAAGGATCTTCTT
GAGATCCTTTTTTTCTGCGCGTAATCTGCTGCTTGCAAACAAAAAAACCACCGCTACCAGCGGTGGTTTG
TTTGCCGGATCAAGAGCTACCAACTCTTTTTCCGAAGGTAACTGGCTTCAGCAGAGCGCAGATACCAAAT
ACTGTCCTTCTAGTGTAGCCGTAGTTAGGCCACCACTTCAAGAACTCTGTAGCACCGCCTACATACCTCG
CTCTGCTAATCCTGTTACCAGTGGCTGCTGCCAGTGGCGATAAGTCGTGTCTTACCGGGTTGGACTCAAG
ACGATAGTTACCGGATAAGGCGCAGCGGTCGGGCTGAACGGGGGGTTCGTGCACACAGCCCAGCTTGGAG
CGAACGACCTACACCGAACTGAGATACCTACAGCGTGAGCTATGAGAAAGCGCCACGCTTCCCGAAGGGA
GAAAGGCGGACAGGTATCCGGTAAGCGGCAGGGTCGGAACAGGAGAGCGCACGAGGGAGCTTCCAGGGGG
AAACGCCTGGTATCTTTATAGTCCTGTCGGGTTTCGCCACCTCTGACTTGAGCGTCGATTTTTGTGATGC
TCGTCAGGGGGGCGGAGCCTATGGAAAAACGCCAGCAACGCGGCCTTTTTACGGTTCCTGGCCTTTTGCT
GGCCTTTTGCTCAC
Features (pLannotate 1.2.2; 17 found; start..end, strand, type, name):
      1..124     +  rep_origin     RSF ori (fragment): Plasmids containing the RSF 1030 origin of replication can be propagated in E. coli cells that contain additional plasmids with compatible origins.
    129..180     -  misc_feature   bom (fragment): basis of mobility region from pBR322
    187..264     +  promoter       lacI promoter: lacI
    265..1347    +  CDS            lacI: lac repressor; lacI; The lac repressor binds to the lac operator to inhibit transcription in E. coli. This inhibition can be relieved by adding lactose or isopropyl-β-D-thiogalactopyranoside (IPTG).
   1360..1381    +  protein_bind   CAP binding site: CAP binding activates transcription in the presence of cAMP. E. coli catabolite activator protein
   1396..1426    +  promoter       lac promoter: promoter for the E. coli lac operon
   1434..1450    +  protein_bind   lac operator: The lac repressor binds to the lac operator to inhibit transcription in E. coli. This inhibition can be relieved by adding lactose or isopropyl-β-D-thiogalactopyranoside (IPTG). lac repressor encoded by lacI
   1470..1643    +  CDS            lacZα: LacZα fragment of β-galactosidase; lacZ fragment
   1907..2023    -  CDS            yciV (fragment): RNAAM_ECOLI - Also known as trpH From Escherichia coli (strain K12).
   2099..2127    +  promoter       tac promoter: strong E. coli promoter; hybrid between the trp and lac UV5 promoters
   2135..2151    +  protein_bind   lac operator: The lac repressor binds to the lac operator to inhibit transcription in E. coli. This inhibition can be relieved by adding lactose or isopropyl-β-D-thiogalactopyranoside (IPTG). lac repressor encoded by lacI
   2174..2827    +  CDS            GST26_SCHJA: Experimental evidence at protein level: Swiss-Prot protein existence level 1. GST isoenzymes appear to play a central role in the parasite detoxification system. Other functions are also suspected including a role in increasing the solubility of haematin in the parasite gut. From Schistosoma japonicum (Blood fluke).
   2840..3142    +  CDS            Pdzk1 (fragment): NHRF3_MOUSE - Also known as Cap70, Nherf3. Experimental evidence at protein level: Swiss-Prot protein existence level 1. A scaffold protein that connects plasma membrane proteins and regulatory components, regulating their surface expression in epithelial cells apical domains. May be involved in the coordination of a diverse range of regulatory processes for ion transport and second messenger cascades. In complex with SLC9A3R1, may cluster proteins that are functionally dependent in a mutual fashion and modulate the trafficking and the activity of the associated membrane proteins. May play a r
   3268..3308    +  misc_feature   bom (fragment): basis of mobility region from pBR322
   3413..3517    +  promoter       AmpR promoter: bla
   3518..4378    +  CDS            AmpR: β-lactamase; bla; confers resistance to ampicillin, carbenicillin, and related antibiotics
   4549..5137    +  rep_origin     ori: high-copy-number ColE1/pMB1/pBR322/pUC origin of replication
