[The description below was written by a language model from this plasmid's Addgene catalogue record and pLannotate feature annotations shown in this document.]
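Description:
pGEX-Pdzk1-PDZ-3 is a bacterial expression plasmid built on the pGEX-4T-1 backbone for producing the third of the four PDZ domains of mouse Pdzk1 (also called NHERF-3) as a glutathione S-transferase fusion in E. coli. The sequenced plasmid is about 5.2 kb. It replicates from a high-copy ColE1/pMB1-type origin and is selected with ampicillin through the β-lactamase gene and its own promoter. The short hits annotated as an RSF origin fragment, bom fragments, a yciV fragment and the lac promoter/lacZα segment appear to be backbone remnants rather than functional parts of the design.

The expression cassette consists of the tac promoter, a strong trp/lac hybrid, followed by a lac operator, the Schistosoma japonicum GST coding sequence, and then the Pdzk1 fragment downstream on the same strand, placing GST at the N-terminus of the PDZ domain. The plasmid also carries lacI with its promoter, so the repressor keeps the tac promoter off until lactose or IPTG is added. The catalogue lists the insert as 255 bp with no mutations, whereas the annotation matches Pdzk1 over roughly 300 bp, so the exact domain boundaries are not fully settled by the record. The cloning sites are recorded as unknown. pGEX-4T-1 normally encodes a thrombin cleavage site between GST and the insert, but this is not annotated in the feature table.

The GST tag allows capture of the fusion on glutathione resin. Given the associated study on PDZ and 14-3-3 interactions with PRMT5, the protein is likely intended for in vitro binding assays with recombinant PDZ domains, although the record states only bacterial expression as the purpose.
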