Addgene plasmid #250127: pGEX-Pdzk1-PDZ-3
Purpose: Bacterial expression of Pdzk1 (NHERF-3) PDZ domain 3
Depositing lab: Mark Bedford. Depositing organization: University of Texas MD Anderson Cancer Center. Publication: PRMT5 C-terminal Phosphorylation Modulates a 14-3-3/PDZ Interaction Switch. Espejo AB, Gao G, Black K, Gayatri S, Veland N, Kim J, Chen T, Sudol M, Walker C, Bedford MT. J Biol Chem. 2017 Feb 10;292(6):2255-2265. doi: 10.1074/jbc.M116.760330. Epub 2016 Dec 28. PubMed 28031468.
Backbone
  Vector backbone: pGEX-4T-1
  Backbone size w/o insert (bp): 4900
  Vector type: Bacterial Expression
Growth in bacteria
  Bacterial resistance: Ampicillin, 100 μg/mL
  Growth temperature: 37°C
  Growth strain: DH5alpha
  Copy number: High Copy
Gene/Insert
  Gene/Insert name: Pdzk1 (3/4) (alt name: NHERF-3)
  Species: M. musculus (mouse)
  Insert size (bp): 255
  Mutation: None
  Entrez Gene: Pdzk1 (a.k.a. 1700023D20Rik, 2610507N21Rik, 4921513F16Rik, AI267131, AI314638, AL022680, D3Ertd537e, NHERF-3, Pdzd1, mPDZK1, naPi-Cap1)
  Cloning method: Restriction Enzyme; 5′ cloning site Unknown (unknown if destroyed)
Terms and licenses: Academic/Nonprofit Terms; Industry Terms: Not Available to Industry
Depositor comments: UniProt ID: Q9JIL4
How to cite: pGEX-Pdzk1-PDZ-3 was a gift from Mark Bedford (Addgene plasmid # 250127 ; http://n2t.net/addgene:250127 ; RRID:Addgene_250127)
